>Addgene plasmid #185302 | PvLEA4_repeats_k5_1_mCh-SspB (pBS1079) | addgene full sequence | sequence record 363930 | Addgene NGS Result
GACGGATCGGGAGATCTCCCGATCCCCTATGGTGCACTCTCAGTACAATCTGCTCTGATGCCGCATAGTT
AAGCCAGTATCTGCTCCCTGCTTGTGTGTTGGAGGTCGCTGAGTAGTGCGCGAGCAAAATTTAAGCTACA
ACAAGGCAAGGCTTGACCGACAATTGCATGAAGAATCTGCTTAGGGTTAGGCGTTTTGCGCTGCTTCGCG
ATGTACGGGCCAGATATACGCGTTGACATTGATTATTGACTAGTTATTAATAGTAATCAATTACGGGGTC
ATTAGTTCATAGCCCATATATGGAGTTCCGCGTTACATAACTTACGGTAAATGGCCCGCCTGGCTGACCG
CCCAACGACCCCCGCCCATTGACGTCAATAATGACGTATGTTCCCATAGTAACGCCAATAGGGACTTTCC
ATTGACGTCAATGGGTGGAGTATTTACGGTAAACTGCCCACTTGGCAGTACATCAAGTGTATCATATGCC
AAGTACGCCCCCTATTGACGTCAATGACGGTAAATGGCCCGCCTGGCATTATGCCCAGTACATGACCTTA
TGGGACTTTCCTACTTGGCAGTACATCTACGTATTAGTCATCGCTATTACCATGGTGATGCGGTTTTGGC
AGTACATCAATGGGCGTGGATAGCGGTTTGACTCACGGGGATTTCCAAGTCTCCACCCCATTGACGTCAA
TGGGAGTTTGTTTTGGCACCAAAATCAACGGGACTTTCCAAAATGTCGTAACAACTCCGCCCCATTGACG
CAAATGGGCGGTAGGCGTGTACGGTGGGAGGTCTATATAAGCAGAGCTCTCTGGCTAACTAGAGAACCCA
CTGCTTACTGGCTTATCGAAATTAATACGACTCACTATAGGGAGACCCAAGCTGGCTAGCCACCATGTTC
CAGACCGCCGCCGACAAGGCCGCCGCCGCCAAGGACACCGTTGTTGACACCTTGTGCGACGCCAAGGACA
CCGCCAAGGAGAAGGTGGTGGGCGCCAAGGACGCCGGAGCCGACTACGCTGGCGAGAAGAAGGAGCAGAT
GAGGGACTCCGGAGGCGGCGGATCCGGCGGAATGGTGTCTAAAGGCGAGGAGGATAACATGGCTATAATC
AAGGAATTTATGAGGTTCAAGGTGCATATGGAGGGATCTGTGAACGGTCACGAGTTCGAAATCGAGGGCG
AAGGCGAGGGGCGACCCTATGAAGGGACACAGACGGCCAAACTGAAGGTGACCAAGGGTGGCCCCCTGCC
TTTCGCCTGGGACATCCTGTCACCCCAGTTTATGTACGGCTCTAAGGCTTACGTTAAGCACCCTGCCGAT
ATTCCGGACTACTTGAAACTGAGCTTCCCTGAAGGGTTCAAGTGGGAACGGGTAATGAATTTTGAGGATG
GCGGTGTAGTCACAGTTACCCAGGACAGCTCTCTTCAGGACGGAGAATTTATCTATAAGGTTAAACTTCG
GGGCACTAACTTCCCATCAGACGGCCCCGTGATGCAGAAGAAAACTATGGGCTGGGAAGCCAGCTCAGAA
CGCATGTATCCCGAGGACGGAGCACTGAAGGGAGAAATCAAGCAGCGACTCAAGCTGAAGGATGGGGGAC
ATTATGATGCTGAGGTCAAAACCACCTATAAGGCCAAGAAACCCGTTCAGCTTCCTGGGGCATACAACGT
GAATATCAAACTGGATATTACATCCCATAACGAAGACTATACCATCGTGGAACAGTACGAGCGGGCCGAG
GGCAGACATAGCACAGGGGGCATGGATGAATTGTACAAGGCGGCCGGATCCGGTGGTACCTCTGGAGGTA
GCTCCCCGAAACGCCCTAAGCTGCTGCGTGAATATTACGATTGGCTGGTTGATAACAGCTTTACCCCATA
TCTGGTGGTGGATGCCACATACCTGGGCGTGAACGTGCCCGTGGAGTATGTGAAAGACGGTCAGATCGTG
CTGAATCTGTCTGCAAGTGCGACCGGCAACCTGCAACTGACAAATGATTTTATCCAGTTCAACGCCCGCT
TTAAGGGCGTGTCTCGTGAACTGTATATCCCGATGGGTGCCGCTCTGGCCATTTACGCTCGCGAGAACGG
CGATGGTGTGATGTTCGAACCAGAAGAAATCTATGACGAGCTGAATATTGGTTAAACCCGCTGATCAGCC
TCGACTGTGCCTTCTAGTTGCCAGCCATCTGTTGTTTGCCCCTCCCCCGTGCCTTCCTTGACCCTGGAAG
GTGCCACTCCCACTGTCCTTTCCTAATAAAATGAGGAAATTGCATCGCATTGTCTGAGTAGGTGTCATTC
TATTCTGGGGGGTGGGGTGGGGCAGGACAGCAAGGGGGAGGATTGGGAAGACAATAGCAGGCATGCTGGG
GATGCGGTGGGCTCTATGGCTTCTGAGGCGGAAAGAACCAGCTGGGGCTCTAGGGGGTATCCCC
[124 nt withheld, positions 2445-2568]
C
[91 nt withheld, positions 2570-2660]
A
[49 nt withheld, positions 2662-2710]
CCTTTGACGTTGGAGTCCACGTTCTTT
[37 nt withheld, positions 2738-2774]
ACCCTATCTCGGTCTATTCTTTTGATTTATAAGGGATTTTGCCGATTTCGGCCTATTGGTTAAAAAATGA
GCTGATTTAACAAAAATTTAACGCGAATTAATTCTGTGGAATGTGTGTCAGTTAGGGTGTGGAAAGTCCC
CAGGCTCCCCAGCAGGCAGAAGTATGCAAAGCATGCATCTCAATTAGTCAGCAACCAGGTGTGGAAAGTC
CCCAGGCTCCCCAGCAGGCAGAAGTATGCAAAGCATGCATCTCAATTAGTCAGCAACCATAGTCCCGCCC
CTAACTCCGCCCATCCCGCCCCTAACTCCGCCCAGTTCCGCCCATTCTCCGCCCCATGGCTGACTAATTT
TTTTTATTTATGCAGAGGCCGAGGCCGCCTCTGCCTCTGAGCTATTCCAGAAGTAGTGAGGAGGCTTTTT
TGGAGGCCTAGGCTTTTGCAAAAAGCTCCCGGGAGCTTGTATATCCATTTTCGGATCTGATCAGCACGTG
TTGACAATTAATCATCGGCATAGTATATCGGCATAGTATAATACGACAAGGTGAGGAACTAAACCATGGC
CAAGTTGACCAGTGCCGTTCCGGTGCTCACCGCGCGCGACGTCGCCGGAGCGGTCGAGTTCTGGACCGAC
CGGCTCGGGTTCTCCCGGGACTTCGTGGAGGACGACTTCGCCGGTGTGGTCCGGGACGACGTGACCCTGT
TCATCAGCGCGGTCCAGGACCAGGTGGTGCCGGACAACACCCTGGCCTGGGTGTGGGTGCGCGGCCTGGA
CGAGCTGTACGCCGAGTGGTCGGAGGTCGTGTCCACGAACTTCCGGGACGCCTCCGGGCCGGCCATGACC
GAGATCGGCGAGCAGCCGTGGGGGCGGGAGTTCGCCCTGCGCGACCCGGCCGGCAACTGCGTGCACTTCG
TGGCCGAGGAGCAGGACTGACACGTGCTACGAGATTTCGATTCCACCGCCGCCTTCTATGAAAGGTTGGG
CTTCGGAATCGTTTTCCGGGACGCCGGCTGGATGATCCTCCAGCGCGGGGATCTCATGCTGGAGTTCTTC
GCCCACCCCAACTTGTTTATTGCAGCTTATAATGGTTACAAATAAAGCAATAGCATCACAAATTTCACAA
ATAAAGCATTTTTTTCACTGCATTCTAGTTGTGGTTTGTCCAAACTCATCAATGTATCTTATCATGTCTG
TATACCGTCGACCTCTAGCTAGAGCTTGGCGTAATCATGGTCATAGCTGTTTCCTGTGTGAAATTGTTAT
CCGCTCACAATTCCACACAACATACGAGCCGGAAGCATAAAGTGTAAAGCCTGGGGTGCCTAATGAGTGA
GCTAACTTACATTAATTGCGTTGCGCTCACTGCCCGCTTTCCAGTCGGGAAACCTGTCGTGCCAGCTGCA
TTAATGAATCGGCCAACGCGCGGGGAGAGGCGGTTTGCGTATTGGGCGCTCTTCCGCTTCCTCGCTCACT
GACTCGCTGCGCTCGGTCGTTCGGCTGCGGCGAGCGGTATCAGCTCACTCAAAGGCGGTAATACGGTTAT
CCACAGAATCAGGGGATAACGCAGGAAAGAACATGTGAGCAAAAGGCCAGCAAAAGGCCAGGAACCGTAA
AAAGGCCGCGTTGCTGGCGTTTTTCCATAGGCTCCGCCCCCCTGACGAGCATCACAAAAATCGACGCTCA
AGTCAGAGGTGGCGAAACCCGACAGGACTATAAAGATACCAGGCGTTTCCCCCTGGAAGCTCCCTCGTGC
GCTCTCCTGTTCCGACCCTGCCGCTTACCGGATACCTGTCCGCCTTTCTCCCTTCGGGAAGCGTGGCGCT
TTCTCATAGCTCACGCTGTAGGTATCTCAGTTCGGTGTAGGTCGTTCGCTCCAAGCTGGGCTGTGTGCAC
GAACCCCCCGTTCAGCCCGACCGCTGCGCCTTATCCGGTAACTATCGTCTTGAGTCCAACCCGGTAAGAC
ACGACTTATCGCCACTGGCAGCAGCCACTGGTAACAGGATTAGCAGAGCGAGGTATGTAGGCGGTGCTAC
AGAGTTCTTGAAGTGGTGGCCTAACTACGGCTACACTAGAAGAACAGTATTTGGTATCTGCGCTCTGCTG
AAGCCAGTTACCTTCGGAAAAAGAGTTGGTAGCTCTTGATCCGGCAAACAAACCACCGCTGGTAGCGGTG
GTTTTTTTGTTTGCAAGCAGCAGATTACGCGCAGAAAAAAAGGATCTCAAGAAGATCCTTTGATCTTTTC
TACGGGGTCTGACGCTCAGTGGAACGAAAACTCACGTTAAGGGATTTTGGTCATGAGATTATCAAAAAGG
ATCTTCACCTAGATCCTTTTAAATTAAAAATGAAGTTTTAAATCAATCTAAAGTATATATGAGTAAACTT
GGTCTGACAGTTACCAATGCTTAATCAGTGAGGCACCTATCTCAGCGATCTGTCTATTTCGTTCATCCAT
AGTTGCCTGACTCCCCGTCGTGTAGATAACTACGATACGGGAGGGCTTACCATCTGGCCCCAGTGCTGCA
ATGATACCGCGAGACCCACGCTCACCGGCTCCAGATTTATCAGCAATAAACCAGCCAGCCGGAAGGGCCG
AGCGCAGAAGTGGTCCTGCAACTTTATCCGCCTCCATCCAGTCTATTAATTGTTGCCGGGAAGCTAGAGT
AAGTAGTTCGCCAGTTAATAGTTTGCGCAACGTTGTTGCCATTGCTACAGGCATCGTGGTGTCACGCTCG
TCGTTTGGTATGGCTTCATTCAGCTCCGGTTCCCAACGATCAAGGCGAGTTACATGATCCCCCATGTTGT
GCAAAAAAGCGGTTAGCTCCTTCGGTCCTCCGATCGTTGTCAGAAGTAAGTTGGCCGCAGTGTTATCACT
CATGGTTATGGCAGCACTGCATAATTCTCTTACTGTCATGCCATCCGTAAGATGCTTTTCTGTGACTGGT
GAGTACTCAACCAAGTCATTCTGAGAATAGTGTATGCGGCGACCGAGTTGCTCTTGCCCGGCGTCAATAC
GGGATAATACCGCGCCACATAGCAGAACTTTAAAAGTGCTCATCATTGGAAAACGTTCTTCGGGGCGAAA
ACTCTCAAGGATCTTACCGCTGTTGAGATCCAGTTCGATGTAACCCACTCGTGCACCCAACTGATCTTCA
GCATCTTTTACTTTCACCAGCGTTTCTGGGTGAGCAAAAACAGGAAGGCAAAATGCCGCAAAAAAGGGAA
TAAGGGCGACACGGAAATGTTGAATACTCATACTCTTCCTTTTTCAATATTATTGAAGCATTTATCAGGG
TTATTGTCTCATGAGCGGATACATATTTGAATGTATTTAGAAAAATAAACAAATAGGGGTTCCGCGCACA
TTTCCCCGAAAAGTGCCACCTGACGTC
Features (pLannotate 1.2.2; 22 found; start..end, strand, type, name):
     28..80      -  misc_feature   bom (fragment): basis of mobility region from pBR322
    235..614     +  enhancer       CMV enhancer: human cytomegalovirus immediate early enhancer
    615..818     +  promoter       CMV promoter: human cytomegalovirus (CMV) immediate early promoter
    814..847     +  LTR            5' LTR (truncated) (fragment): truncated 5' long terminal repeat (LTR) from HIV-1
    863..881     +  promoter       T7 promoter: promoter for bacteriophage T7 RNA polymerase
   1082..1789    +  CDS            mCherry: mCherry is a basic (constitutively fluorescent) red fluorescent protein published in 2004, derived from Discosoma sp.. It is reported to be a very rapidly-maturing monomer with low acid sensitivity.
   1820..2149    +  CDS            sspB (fragment): SSPB_HAEIN - Experimental evidence at protein level: Swiss-Prot protein existence level 1. Also stimulates degradation of the N-terminus of RseA (residues 1-108, alone or in complex with sigma-E) by ClpX-ClpP in a non-ssrA-mediated fashion. From Haemophilus influenzae (strain ATCC 51907 / DSM 11121 / KW20 / Rd).
   2175..2399    +  polyA_signal   bGH poly(A) signal: bovine growth hormone polyadenylation signal
   2403..2424    +  promoter       SV40 promoter (fragment): SV40 enhancer and early promoter
   2445..2873    +  rep_origin     f1 ori (sequence partly withheld): f1 bacteriophage origin of replication; arrow indicates direction of (+) strand synthesis
   2887..3216    +  promoter       SV40 promoter: SV40 enhancer and early promoter
   3264..3311    +  promoter       EM7 promoter: synthetic bacterial promoter&nbsp
   3330..3704    +  CDS            BleoR: antibiotic-binding protein; Sh ble from Streptoalloteichus hindustanus; confers resistance to bleomycin, phleomycin, and Zeocin™
   3714..3839    +  CDS            ble (fragment): BLE_KLEPN - Experimental evidence at protein level: Swiss-Prot protein existence level 1. Binding protein with a strong affinity to the bleomycin family of antibiotics. Binds to CL990; an antimitotic-antibiotic compound. From Klebsiella pneumoniae.
   3834..3955    +  polyA_signal   SV40 poly(A) signal: SV40 polyadenylation signal
   4028..4044    -  protein_bind   lac operator: The lac repressor binds to the lac operator to inhibit transcription in E. coli. This inhibition can be relieved by adding lactose or isopropyl-β-D-thiogalactopyranoside (IPTG). lac repressor encoded by lacI
   4052..4082    -  promoter       lac promoter: promoter for the E. coli lac operon
   4097..4118    -  protein_bind   CAP binding site: CAP binding activates transcription in the presence of cAMP. E. coli catabolite activator protein
   4131..4223    -  CDS            lacI (fragment): lac repressor; lacI; The lac repressor binds to the lac operator to inhibit transcription in E. coli. This inhibition can be relieved by adding lactose or isopropyl-β-D-thiogalactopyranoside (IPTG).
   4406..4994    -  rep_origin     ori: high-copy-number ColE1/pMB1/pBR322/pUC origin of replication
   5165..6025    -  CDS            AmpR: β-lactamase; bla; confers resistance to ampicillin, carbenicillin, and related antibiotics
   6026..6130    -  promoter       AmpR promoter: bla
