[The description below was written by a language model from this plasmid's Addgene catalogue record and pLannotate feature annotations shown in this document.]
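Description:
PvLEA4_repeats_k5_1_mCh-SspB (pBS1079) is a 6.2 kb mammalian expression plasmid built on the YK 02 mCh SspB backbone. It is maintained in E. coli through a high-copy ColE1/pUC-type origin and selected with ampicillin via the bla gene and its native promoter. The backbone also carries an f1 phage origin and a second marker cassette in which the SV40 early promoter and the bacterial EM7 promoter drive the Sh ble bleomycin/Zeocin resistance gene, followed by an SV40 polyadenylation signal. This cassette could in principle support selection in mammalian cells, though the record does not describe such use.

The payload is transcribed from the human CMV immediate-early enhancer and promoter and terminated by the bovine growth hormone poly(A) signal; a T7 promoter sits just upstream of the coding region. The insert is a 351 bp sequence, PvLEA4_repeats_k5_1, from the sleeping chironomid Polypedilum vanderplanki, introduced by Gibson cloning. The feature table does not annotate it, but the unannotated interval between the T7 promoter and mCherry is where the construct name suggests it lies, which would give a PvLEA4 repeat–mCherry–SspB fusion. mCherry provides red fluorescence for imaging, and the SspB fragment is the binding partner of iLID, associating with it on exposure to blue light.

The plasmid is intended for co-expression with a separate plasmid encoding an iLID-tagged FTH1 scaffold. Illumination recruits the fusion protein onto the scaffold, allowing tests of whether the fused sequence drives light-inducible condensate formation in human cells.
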