Addgene plasmid #185302: PvLEA4_repeats_k5_1_mCh-SspB (pBS1079)
Purpose: For the mammalian expression of the sleeping chironomid protein PvLEA4_repeats_k5_1 attached to SspB for light inducible binding to iLID scaffolds. Systems like this can be used to induce condensate formation
Depositing lab: Pamela Silver. Depositing organization: Harvard Medical School. Publication: Natural and Designed Proteins Inspired by Extremotolerant Organisms Can Form Condensates and Attenuate Apoptosis in Human Cells. Veling MT, Nguyen DT, Thadani NN, Oster ME, Rollins NJ, Brock KP, Bethel NP, Lim S, Baker D, Way JC, Marks DS, Chang RL, Silver PA. ACS Synth Biol. 2022 Mar 18;11(3):1292-1302. doi: 10.1021/acssynbio.1c00572. Epub 2022 Feb 18. PubMed 35176859.
Backbone
  Vector backbone: YK 02 mCh SspB
  Vector type: Mammalian Expression
Growth in bacteria
  Bacterial resistance: Ampicillin, 100 μg/mL
  Growth temperature: 37°C
  Growth strain: DH5alpha
  Copy number: High Copy
Gene/Insert
  Gene/Insert name: PvLEA4_repeats_k5_1
  Species: P. vanderplanki
  Insert size (bp): 351
  Cloning method: Gibson Cloning
Terms and licenses: Academic/Nonprofit Terms; Industry Terms: Not Available to Industry
Depositor comments: This plasmid encodes a protein fused to SspB. SspB will bind to iLID upon exposure to blue light. We used it to test for light inducible condensate formations using a scaffold protein (FTH1) bound to iLID which was expressed off a separate plasmid (see pBS1042 for the scaffold protein).
How to cite: PvLEA4_repeats_k5_1_mCh-SspB (pBS1079) was a gift from Pamela Silver (Addgene plasmid # 185302 ; http://n2t.net/addgene:185302 ; RRID:Addgene_185302)
